>Addgene plasmid #72272 | pJK709 | depositor full sequence | sequence record 131753 | pJK709 sequence 5111 bps
TGGCGAATGGG
[124 nt withheld, positions 12-135]
C
[91 nt withheld, positions 137-227]
A
[49 nt withheld, positions 229-277]
CCTTTGACGTTGGAGTCCACGTTCTTT
[37 nt withheld, positions 305-341]
ACCCTATCTCGGTCTATTCTTTTGATTTATAAGGGATTTTGCCGATTTCGGCCTATTGGTTAAAAAATGA
GCTGATTTAACAAAAATTTAACGCGAATTTTAACAAAATATTAACGTTTACAATTTCAGGTGGCACTTTT
CGGGGAAATGTGCGCGGAACCCCTATTTGTTTATTTTTCTAAATACATTCAAATATGTATCCGCTCATGA
GACAATAACCCTGATAAATGCTTCAATAATATTGAAAAAGGAAGAGTATGAGTATTCAACATTTCCGTGT
CGCCCTTATTCCCTTTTTTGCGGCATTTTGCCTTCCTGTTTTTGCTCACCCAGAAACGCTGGTGAAAGTA
AAAGATGCTGAAGATCAGTTGGGTGCACGAGTGGGTTACATCGAACTGGATCTCAACAGCGGTAAGATCC
TTGAGAGTTTTCGCCCCGAAGAACGTTTTCCAATGATGAGCACTTTTAAAGTTCTGCTATGTGGCGCGGT
ATTATCCCGTATTGACGCCGGGCAAGAGCAACTCGGTCGCCGCATACACTATTCTCAGAATGACTTGGTT
GAGTACTCACCAGTCACAGAAAAGCATCTTACGGATGGCATGACAGTAAGAGAATTATGCAGTGCTGCCA
TAACCATGAGTGATAACACTGCGGCCAACTTACTTCTGACAACGATCGGAGGACCGAAGGAGCTAACCGC
TTTTTTGCACAACATGGGGGATCATGTAACTCGCCTTGATCGTTGGGAACCGGAGCTGAATGAAGCCATA
CCAAACGACGAGCGTGACACCACGATGCCTGCAGCAATGGCAACAACGTTGCGCAAACTATTAACTGGCG
AACTACTTACTCTAGCTTCCCGGCAACAATTAATAGACTGGATGGAGGCGGATAAAGTTGCAGGACCACT
TCTGCGCTCGGCCCTTCCGGCTGGCTGGTTTATTGCTGATAAATCTGGAGCCGGTGAGCGTGGGTCTCGC
GGTATCATTGCAGCACTGGGGCCAGATGGTAAGCCCTCCCGTATCGTAGTTATCTACACGACGGGGAGTC
AGGCAACTATGGATGAACGAAATAGACAGATCGCTGAGATAGGTGCCTCACTGATTAAGCATTGGTAACT
GTCAGACCAAGTTTACTCATATATACTTTAGATTGATTTAAAACTTCATTTTTAATTTAAAAGGATCTAG
GTGAAGATCCTTTTTGATAATCTCATGACCAAAATCCCTTAACGTGAGTTTTCGTTCCACTGAGCGTCAG
ACCCCGTAGAAAAGATCAAAGGATCTTCTTGAGATCCTTTTTTTCTGCGCGTAATCTGCTGCTTGCAAAC
AAAAAAACCACCGCTACCAGCGGTGGTTTGTTTGCCGGATCAAGAGCTACCAACTCTTTTTCCGAAGGTA
ACTGGCTTCAGCAGAGCGCAGATACCAAATACTGTCCTTCTAGTGTAGCCGTAGTTAGGCCACCACTTCA
AGAACTCTGTAGCACCGCCTACATACCTCGCTCTGCTAATCCTGTTACCAGTGGCTGCTGCCAGTGGCGA
TAAGTCGTGTCTTACCGGGTTGGACTCAAGACGATAGTTACCGGATAAGGCGCAGCGGTCGGGCTGAACG
GGGGGTTCGTGCACACAGCCCAGCTTGGAGCGAACGACCTACACCGAACTGAGATACCTACAGCGTGAGC
TATGAGAAAGCGCCACGCTTCCCGAAGGGAGAAAGGCGGACAGGTATCCGGTAAGCGGCAGGGTCGGAAC
AGGAGAGCGCACGAGGGAGCTTCCAGGGGGAAACGCCTGGTATCTTTATAGTCCTGTCGGGTTTCGCCAC
CTCTGACTTGAGCGTCGATTTTTGTGATGCTCGTCAGGGGGGCGGAGCCTATGGAAAAACGCCAGCAACG
CGGCCTTTTTACGGTTCCTGGCCTTTTGCTGGCCTTTTGCTCACATGTTCTTTCCTGCGTTATCCCCTGA
TTCTGTGGATAACCGTATTACCGCCTTTGAGTGAGCTGATACCGCTCGCCGCAGCCGAACGACCGAGCGC
AGCGAGTCAGTGAGCGAGGAAGCGGAAGAGCGCCTGATGCGGTATTTTCTCCTTACGCATCTGTGCGGTA
TTTCACACCGCATATATGGTGCACTCTCAGTACAATCTGCTCTGATGCCGCATAGTTAAGCCAGTATACA
CTCCGCTATCGCTACGTGACTGGGTCATGGCTGCGCCCCGACACCCGCCAACACCCGCTGACGCGCCCTG
ACGGGCTTGTCTGCTCCCGGCATCCGCTTACAGACAAGCTGTGACCGTCTCCGGGAGCTGCATGTGTCAG
AGGTTTTCACCGTCATCACCGAAACGCGCGAGGCAGCTGCGGTAAAGCTCATCAGCGTGGTCGTGAAGCG
ATTCACAGATGTCTGCCTGTTCATCCGCGTCCAGCTCGTTGAGTTTCTCCAGAAGCGTTAATGTCTGGCT
TCTGATAAAGCGGGCCATGTTAAGGGCGGTTTTTTCCTGTTTGGTCACTGATGCCTCCGTGTAAGGGGGA
TTTCTGTTCATGGGGGTAATGATACCGATGAAACGAGAGAGGATGCTCACGATACGGGTTACTGATGATG
AACATGCCCGGTTACTGGAACGTTGTGAGGGTAAACAACTGGCGGTATGGATGCGGCGGGACCAGAGAAA
AATCACTCAGGGTCAATGCCAGCGCTTCGTTAATACAGATGTAGGTGTTCCACAGGGTAGCCAGCAGCAT
CCTGCGATGCAGATCCGGAACATAATGGTGCAGGGCGCTGACTTCCGCGTTTCCAGACTTTACGAAACAC
GGAAACCGAAGACCATTCATGTTGTTGCTCAGGTCGCAGACGTTTTGCAGCAGCAGTCGCTTCACGTTCG
CTCGCGTATCGGTGATTCATTCTGCTAACCAGTAAGGCAACCCCGCCAGCCTAGCCGGGTCCTCAACGAC
AGGAGCACGATCATGCGCACCCGTGGCCAGGACCCAACGCTGCCCGAGATCTCGATCCCGCGAAATTAAT
ACGACTCACTATAGGGAGACCACAACGGTTTCCCTCTAGAAATAATTTTGTTTAACTTTAAGAAGGAGAT
ATACATATGATTGACCATAACCGTATCCGTAACGCCGCATTCCGTGCTAAAGTGACCACCGCAGAAGAAG
CCGCCTACTACATTCGTCCGGGTTCTATGGTGGGCATGAGTGGTTTTACCGGCTCCGGTTATCCGAAAGC
AGTTCCGCAGGCACTGGCAGCAATTATGGAAGCAGAAAAAGCTAAAGGCAACAGCTTTCGTATCCGTCTG
TTCACCGGTGCATCTACGGGTCCGGAACTGGATGGTGCACTGGCAAAAGCAGACGGTATTGCGTTCCGTA
TGCCGTATAACTCCGATGCCACCCTGCGTGGCCGCATCAATAAAGGTGAAACGGAATACCTGGACATGCA
TCTGTCACACGTCGCCCCGATGGTGTGGCAGGGCTTTTTCGGTGAAATGGATACCGCAGTTATTGAAGCT
GTCGCGATCCGTGAAGACGGCACCATTGTCCCGAGCTCTAGTGTGGGTAACAATAAAACGTGGCTGGAAA
GTGCCCGCCAAGTGATTATCGAAGTTAACTCCTGGCAAGATGCAGCTCTGGAAGGCATGCATGACATCTG
GTACGGTGCAGCACTGCCGCCGGAACGTCAGCCGATTCCGCTGCTGCGTCCGGATGACCGTATCGGTCAA
GCAACCCTGCGTGTGGATCCGAGCAAAGTGGTTGCTGTCGTGGAAACCCACGCACCGGATCGCAATGCTC
CGTTTACGCCGCCGGACGCAAGCGCAAAAGCTATTGCGGGCCATCTGATGGAATTTTTCCGTCACGAAGT
GGCACGTGGTCGCCTGCCGCAGAGTCTGCTGCCGCTGCAATCCGGCGTGGGTAACGTTGCCAATGCAGTT
ATGAGCGGCCTGGAAGAAGGTCCGTTTGAAGATCTGACCGCCTTCACGGAAGTCATTCAGGACGGCATGC
TGGGTATGCTGGAAAGTGGTAAAATGCGTGTTGCTTCCGCGACCGCCTTTTCCCTGTCACCGGAAGCAGC
TGAATCACTGAACGCGCGTATGGCCGAATTCCGCTCGAAAATTATCCTGCGCCCGCAGGATATCAGCAAC
CATCCGGAACTGATTCGTCGCCTGGGCTGCATCGCGATGAATGGTCTGATTGAATCTGATATCTATGGCA
ACGTGAATTCAACGCAGATTATGGGTTCGCGTATTCAAAACGGCATCGGCGGTAGTGGTGATTTTGCACG
CAATGCTTACATCAGCGTTTTCATGACCCCGTCTACGGCGAAAGGCGGTAAAATTTCAGCGATCGTTCCG
ATGGCCTCGCATGTCGATCACATTACCCAGGACTCTCAAGTTCTGGTCACGGAACAGGGCCTGGCCGATC
TGCGTGGTCTGAGTCCGAAACAACGCGCAGAAGTGATTATCAAAAATTGTGCTCACCCGGATTATCGTCC
GGGCCTGCAGGACTACTTTAAACGCGCGAAAGAAGGCAGCTATGGCCTGCAGTCGCCGCATCTGCTGACC
GAATCGCTGAGCTGGCACCAACGCTTCATTGAAACCGGTAGCATGCTGCCGACGTCTCTCGAGCACCACC
ACCACCACCACTGAGATCCGGCTGCTAACAAAGCCCGAAAGGAAGCTGAGTTGGCTGCTGCCACCGCTGA
GCAATAACTAGCATAACCCCTTGGGGCCTCTAAACGGGTCTTGAGGGGTTTTTTGCTGAAAGGAGGAACT
ATATCCGGAT
Features (pLannotate 1.2.2; 13 found; start..end, strand, type, name):
     12..467     +  rep_origin     f1 ori (sequence partly withheld): f1 bacteriophage origin of replication; arrow indicates direction of (+) strand synthesis
    494..598     +  promoter       AmpR promoter: bla
    599..1459    +  CDS            AmpR: β-lactamase; bla; confers resistance to ampicillin, carbenicillin, and related antibiotics
   1630..2218    +  rep_origin     ori: high-copy-number ColE1/pMB1/pBR322/pUC origin of replication
   2404..2546    -  misc_feature   bom: basis of mobility region from pBR322
   2648..2839    -  CDS            rop: Rop protein, which maintains plasmids at low copy number; rop
   2856..3236    +  CDS            YPB1_ECOLX: Protein predicted: Swiss-Prot protein existence level 4. From Escherichia coli.
   3348..3366    +  promoter       T7 promoter: promoter for bacteriophage T7 RNA polymerase
   3398..3420    +  RBS            RBS: efficient ribosome binding site from bacteriophage T7 gene 10 (Olins and Rangwala, 1989)
   3443..4945    +  CDS            SCACT_ACEAC: Experimental evidence at protein level: Swiss-Prot protein existence level 1. Utilizes succinyl-CoA to convert toxic acetate to acetyl-CoA and succinate. Required for growth on acetic acid and for resistance to high levels of acetic acid. Has also low activity with acetoacetate as substrate. From Acetobacter aceti.
   4955..4972    +  CDS            9xHis (fragment): 9xHis affinity tag
   4982..5031    +  CDS            SET1 (fragment): solubility-enhancement tag derived from T7 phage gene 10B
   5039..5086    +  terminator     T7 terminator: transcription terminator for bacteriophage T7 RNA polymerase
