[The description below was written by a language model from this plasmid's Addgene catalogue record and pLannotate feature annotations shown in this document.]
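Description:
pJK709 is a 5,111 bp bacterial expression plasmid built on the pET23a backbone. It produces the succinyl-CoA:acetate CoA-transferase of Gluconacetobacter diazotrophicus PA1 5 (aarC, locus Gdia_0063) from a synthetic gene. It replicates in E. coli through a ColE1/pMB1-type origin. The feature table also annotates the adjacent pBR322-derived bom region and a rop reading frame, and the catalogue lists copy number as unknown. Selection is by ampicillin, conferred by the β-lactamase gene under its own promoter. An f1 phage origin is also present, which in principle allows single-stranded DNA production.

The coding sequence was inserted between the NdeI and XhoI sites, both of which are retained. This places it downstream of the T7 promoter and the efficient ribosome binding site from phage T7 gene 10, and upstream of the T7 terminator. Transcription therefore depends on a host strain that supplies T7 RNA polymerase. The cloning junction at XhoI fuses the open reading frame to the backbone-encoded C-terminal His6 tag, which suits metal-affinity purification. The annotation software labels this 18-nt stretch as a fragment of a 9xHis tag, consistent with six histidines. It names the roughly 1.5 kb insert by its closest characterised homologue, the Acetobacter aceti enzyme, which uses succinyl-CoA to convert acetate to acetyl-CoA and succinate and is linked to acetic acid resistance. The catalogue entry gives the species as G. diazotrophicus. The short "SET1 fragment" hit between the tag and the terminator is probably ordinary T7-derived backbone sequence rather than a functional solubility tag. The plasmid is intended for recombinant overexpression of the tagged enzyme in E. coli.
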