Addgene plasmid #72272: pJK709
Purpose: Expression of Gluconacetobacter diazotrophicus succinyl-CoA:acetate CoA-transferase (synthetic gene)
Depositing lab: T. J. Kappock. Depositing organization: Purdue University.
Backbone
  Vector backbone: pET23a
  Backbone size w/o insert (bp): 3666
  Total vector size (bp): 5111
  Vector type: Bacterial Expression
Growth in bacteria
  Bacterial resistance: Ampicillin, 100 μg/mL
  Growth temperature: 37°C
  Growth strain: DH5alpha
  Copy number: Unknown
Gene/Insert
  Gene/Insert name: succinyl-CoA:acetate CoA-transferase (alt names: aarC; Gdia_0063)
  Species: Gluconacetobacter diazotrophicus PA1 5
  GenBank ID: ACI49865 WP_012225388
  Promoter: T7
  Tag / fusion protein: His6 (C terminal on backbone)
  Cloning method: Restriction Enzyme; 5′ cloning site NdeI (not destroyed); 3′ cloning site XhoI (not destroyed)
  Sequencing primers: 5′ T7 promoter; 3′ T7 terminator
Terms and licenses: Academic/Nonprofit Terms; Industry Terms: Not Available to Industry
How to cite: pJK709 was a gift from T. J. Kappock (Addgene plasmid # 72272 ; http://n2t.net/addgene:72272 ; RRID:Addgene_72272)
