>Addgene plasmid #72272 | pJK709 | addgene partial sequence | sequence record 134883 | T7 5'-TAATACGACTCACTATAGGG-3'
AATAATTTTGTTTAACTTTAAGAAGGAGATATACATATGATTGACCATAACCGTATCCGTAACGCCGCAT
TCCGTGCTAAAGTGACCACCGCAGAAGAAGCCGCCTACTACATTCGTCCGGGTTCTATGGTGGGCATGAG
TGGTTTTACCGGCTCCGGTTATCCGAAAGCAGTTCCGCAGGCACTGGCAGCAATTATGGAAGCAGAAAAA
GCTAAAGGCAACAGCTTTCGTATCCGTCTGTTCACCGGTGCATCTACGGGTCCGGAACTGGATGGTGCAC
TGGCAAAAGCAGACGGTATTGCGTTCCGTATGCCGTATAACTCCGATGCCACCCTGCGTGGCCGCATCAA
TAAAGGTGAAACGGAATACCTGGACATGCATCTGTCACACGTCGCCCCGATGGTGTGGCAGGGCTTTTTC
GGTGAAATGGATACCGCAGTTATTGAAGCTGTCGCGATCCGTGAAGACGGCACCATTGTCCCGAGCTCTA
GTGTGGGTAACAATAAAACGTGGCTGGAAAGTGCCCGCCAAGTGATTATCGAAGTTAACTCCTGGCAAGA
TGCAGCTCTGGAAGGCATGCATGACATCTGGTACGGTGCAGCACTGCCGCCGGAACGTCAGCCGATTCCG
CTGCTGCGTCCGGATGACCGTATCGGTCAAGCAACCCTGCGTGTGGATCCGAGCAAAGTGGTTGCTGTCG
TGGAAACCCACGCACCGGATCGCAATGCTCCGTTTACGCCGCCGGACGCAAGCGCAAAAGCTATTGCGGG
CCATCTGATGGAATTTTTCCGTCACGAAGTGGCACGTGGTCGCCTGCCGCAGAGTCTGCTGCCGCTGCAA
TCCGGCGTGGGTAACGTTGCCAATGCAGTTATGAGCGGCCTGGAAGAAGGTCCGTTTGAAGATCTGACCG
CCTTCACGGAAGTCATTCAGGACGGCATGCTGGGTATGCTGGAAAGTGGTAAAATGCGTGTTGCTTCCGC
GACCGCCTTTTCCCTGTC
