>Addgene plasmid #72272 | pJK709 | addgene partial sequence | sequence record 134884 | T7term 5'-GCTAGTTATTGCTCAGCGG-3'
TTTCGGGCTTTGTTAGCAGCCGGATCTCAGTGGTGGTGGTGGTGGTGCTCGAGAGACGTCGGCAGCATGC
TACCGGTTTCAATGAAGCGTTGGTGCCAGCTCAGCGATTCGGTCAGCAGATGCGGCGACTGCAGGCCATA
GCTGCCTTCTTTCGCGCGTTTAAAGTAGTCCTGCAGGCCCGGACGATAATCCGGGTGAGCACAATTTTTG
ATAATCACTTCTGCGCGTTGTTTCGGACTCAGACCACGCAGATCGGCCAGGCCCTGTTCCGTGACCAGAA
CTTGAGAGTCCTGGGTAATGTGATCGACATGCGAGGCCATCGGAACGATCGCTGAAATTTTACCGCCTTT
CGCCGTAGACGGGGTCATGAAAACGCTGATGTAAGCATTGCGTGCAAAATCACCACTACCGCCGATGCCG
TTTTGAATACGCGAACCCATAATCTGCGTTGAATTCACGTTGCCATAGATATCAGATTCAATCAGACCAT
TCATCGCGATGCAGCCCAGGCGACGAATCAGTTCCGGATGGTTGCTGATATCCTGCGGGCGCAGGATAAT
TTTCGAGCGGAATTCGGCCATACGCGCGTTCAGTGATTCAGCTGCTTCCGGTGACAGGGAAAAGGCGGTC
GCGGAAGCAACACGCATTTTACCACTTTCCAGCATACCCAGCATGCCGTCCTGAATGACTTCCGTGAAGG
CGGTCAGATCTTCAAACGGACCTTCTTCCAGGCCGCTCATAACTGCATTGGCAACGTTACCCACGCCGGA
TTGCAGCGGCAGCAGACTCTGCGGCAGGCGACCACGTGCCACTTCGTGACGGAAAAATTCCATCAGATGG
CCCGCAATAGCTTTTGCGCTTGCGTCCGGCGGCGTAAACGGAGCATTGCGATCCGGTGCGTGGGTTTCCA
CGACAGCAACCACTTTGCTCGGATCCACACGCAGGGTTGCTTGACCGATACGGTCATCCGGACGCAGCAG
CGGAATCGGCTGACGTTCCGGCGGCAGTGCTGCACCGTACCAGATGTCATGCATG
